>Addgene plasmid #16328 | xfz3N/pCS2+ | depositor partial sequence | sequence record 8495 | Author sequence
AGTTTTCTTTTTTGAGGAATCGAATTCGCATTTATCATGGCTGCCTATTTAAATTTCCTTCATCTGGGTA
TCTGTGATACTGGCCCAGAAAAGCATGGGGCACAGTCTGTTCGCCTGTGAACCAATTACACTAAGGATGT
GTCAGGACCTTCCTTATAATTCCACCTTCATGCCGAACCTTCTGAATCATTATGACCAGCAAACTGCGGC
GTTAGCAATGGAGCCTTTCCACCCCATGGTGAACCTGGAATGTTCTCGAGATTTACGCCCGTTCCTGTGT
GCTCTTTATGCACCCGTGTGCATGGAATACGGACGCGTGACACTGCCCTGTCGCAAGTTATGTCAGAGAG
CCTATAATGAATGCTTCAAACTTATGGAGATGTTTGGCGTGCCGTGGCCGGAAGAGATGGAATGTAGCCG
CTTTCCGGACTGTGATGAGCCATATCCCCGAATAGTGGACATCAGCCTGTCTGGAGAACCATCCGAAGAA
ACCCCTTTAGCAGTGCAAAGAGACTATGGCTTCTGGTGCCCCAGGGAACTCAAAATTGACCCTGATTTAG
GCTACTCCTTTCTGGGAGTACGAGACTGTTCTCCACCCTGCCCGCACATGTACTTCCGTAGAGAAGAGCT
CTCCTGTCGACATCGCTAGAACTATAGTGAGTCGTATTACGTAGATCCAGACA
