>Addgene plasmid #16328 | xfz3N/pCS2+ | addgene partial sequence | sequence record 22793 | 16328 with M13-R
ACCGATACCTCCTAAGGGACAAAGCTGGGTACCGGGCCCAATGCATTGGCGCCGCGGCCGCGAATTAAAA
AACCTCCCACACCTCCCCCTGAACCTGAAACATAAAATGAATGCAATTGTTGTTGTTAACTTGTTTATTG
CAGCTTATAATGGTTACAAATAAAGCAATAGCATCACAAATTTCACAAATAAAGCATTTTTTTCACTGCA
TTCTAGTTGTGGTTTGTCCAAACTCATCAATGTATCTTATCATGTCTGGATCTACGTAATACGACTCACT
ATAGTTCTAGCGATGTCGACAGGAGAGCTCTTCTCTACGGAAGTACATGTGCGGGCAGGGTGGAGAACAG
TCTCGTACTCCCAGAAAGGAGTAGCCTAAATCAGGGTCAATTTTGAGTTCCCTGGGGCACCAGAAGCCAT
AGTCTCTTTGCACTGCTAAAGGGGTTTCTTCGGATGGTTCTCCAGACAGGCTGATGTCCACTATTCGGGG
ATATGGCTCATCACAGTCCGGAAAGCGGCTACATTCCATCTCTTCCGGCCACGGCACGCCAAACATCTCC
ATAAGTTTGAAGCATTCATTATAGGCTCTCTGACATAACTTGCGACAGGGCAGTGTCACGCGTCCGTATT
CCATGCACACGGGTGCATAAAGAGCACACAGGAACGGGCGTAAATCTCGAGAACATTCCAGGTTCACCAT
GGGGTGGAAAGGCTCCATTGCTAACGCCGCAGTTTGCTGGTCATAATGATTCAGAAGGTTCGGCATGAAG
GTGGAATTATAAGGAAGGTCCTGACACATCCTTAGTGTAATTGGTTCACAGGCGAACAGACTGTGCCCCA
TGCTTTTC
