>Addgene plasmid #16328 | xfz3N/pCS2+ | addgene partial sequence | sequence record 22794 | 16328 with SP6
ATTTCCTTCATCTGGGTATCTGTGATACTGGCCCAGAAAAGCATGGGGCACAGTCTGTTCGCCTGTGAAC
CAATTACACTAAGGATGTGTCAGGACCTTCCTTATAATTCCACCTTCATGCCGAACCTTCTGAATCATTA
TGACCAGCAAACTGCGGCGTTAGCAATGGAGCCTTTCCACCCCATGGTGAACCTGGAATGTTCTCGAGAT
TTACGCCCGTTCCTGTGTGCTCTTTATGCACCCGTGTGCATGGAATACGGACGCGTGACACTGCCCTGTC
GCAAGTTATGTCAGAGAGCCTATAATGAATGCTTCAAACTTATGGAGATGTTTGGCGTGCCGTGGCCGGA
AGAGATGGAATGTAGCCGCTTTCCGGACTGTGATGAGCCATATCCCCGAATAGTGGACATCAGCCTGTCT
GGAGAACCATCCGAAGAAACCCCTTTAGCAGTGCAAAGAGACTATGGCTTCTGGTGCCCCAGGGAACTCA
AAATTGACCCTGATTTAGGCTACTCCTTTCTGGGAGTACGAGACTGTTCTCCACCCTGCCCGCACATGTA
CTTCCGTAGAGAAGAGCTCTCCTGTCGACATCGCTAGAACTATAGTGAGTCGTATTACGTAGATCCAGAC
ATGATAAGATACATTGATGAGTTTGGACAAACCACAACTAGAATGCAGTGAAAAAAATGCTT
