[The description below was written by a language model from this plasmid's Addgene catalogue record.]
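Description:
xfz3N/pCS2+ is a vertebrate expression plasmid built on the pCS2+ backbone (about 4.1 kb without insert), carrying a roughly 700 bp fragment of Xenopus laevis frizzled-3 (fzd3.L, also called fz3, Nxfz3 or N3). It is maintained in E. coli as a high-copy plasmid under ampicillin selection. No feature table accompanies the record, so the regulatory elements are not itemised. pCS2+ is a widely used vector that generally pairs a strong CMV-derived promoter for expression in vertebrate cells with an SP6 promoter upstream of the cloning site and a downstream SV40 polyadenylation signal. The depositor's notes confirm the SP6 arrangement: sense transcripts are made by linearising with NotI and transcribing with SP6.

The insert was cloned by restriction enzyme methods and encodes only the amino-terminal extracellular portion of the receptor. This comprises the signal sequence, the cysteine-rich domain (CRD) that forms the ligand-binding region of Frizzled proteins, and the linker region, with the coding sequence ending just before the first transmembrane segment. The product is therefore expected to be a secreted, membrane-free ectodomain lacking the transmembrane and intracellular signalling portions. Truncated Frizzled ectodomains of this kind are commonly used as inhibitory reagents that compete for Wnt ligands, although the record does not explicitly state that use. The construct is associated with a study of frizzled-3 function in neural crest development. Its design suits in vitro synthesis of capped mRNA for microinjection into Xenopus embryos, as well as direct plasmid-driven expression in vertebrate cells.
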