Addgene plasmid #16328: xfz3N/pCS2+
Depositing lab: Peter Klein. Depositing organization: University of Pennsylvania. Publication: A role for frizzled 3 in neural crest development. Deardorff MA, Tan C, Saint-Jeannet JP, Klein PS. Development. 2001 Oct . 128(19):3655-63. PubMed 11585792.
Backbone
  Vector backbone: pCS2+
  Backbone size w/o insert (bp): 4095
  Vector type: Vertebrate expression
Growth in bacteria
  Bacterial resistance: Ampicillin, 100 μg/mL
  Growth temperature: 37°C
  Growth strain: DH5alpha
  Copy number: High Copy
Gene/Insert
  Gene/Insert name: frizzled-3 (alt names: fz3; Nxfz3; N3)
  Species: X. laevis (frog)
  Insert size (bp): 700
  Mutation: Extracellular ligand binding domain of Xenopus frizzled-3.
  Entrez Gene: fzd3.L (a.k.a. XELAEV_18028255mg, frizzled3, frz-3, frz3, fz3, fzd3)
  Cloning method: Restriction Enzyme
  Sequencing primers: 5′ SP6
Terms and licenses: Academic/Nonprofit Terms; Industry Terms: Not Available to Industry
Depositor comments: This construct contains the amino terminus of xfz3, which includes the signal sequence, cysteine-rich domain (CRD) and the linker region. It terminates just before the first transmembrane region. For sense transcripts, cut with NotI and transcribe with SP6.
How to cite: xfz3N/pCS2+ was a gift from Peter Klein (Addgene plasmid # 16328 ; http://n2t.net/addgene:16328 ; RRID:Addgene_16328)
